Addgene plasmid #168334: pTL100
Purpose: pGBKT7 yeast two-hybrid plasmid
Depositing lab: Sophien Kamoun. Depositing organization: Sainsbury Laboratory, Norwich. Publication: A single amino acid polymorphism in a conserved effector of the multihost blast fungus pathogen expands host-target binding spectrum. Bentham AR, Petit-Houdenot Y, Win J, Chuma I, Terauchi R, Banfield MJ, Kamoun S, Langner T. PLoS Pathog. 2021 Nov 10;17(11):e1009957. doi: 10.1371/journal.ppat.1009957. eCollection 2021 Nov. PubMed 34758051.
Backbone
  Vector backbone: pGBKT7
  Vector type: Yeast Expression
Growth in bacteria
  Bacterial resistance: Kanamycin, 50 μg/mL
  Growth temperature: 37°C
  Growth strain: DH5alpha
  Copy number: High Copy
Gene/Insert
  Gene/Insert name: Si514806411
  Species: Setaria italica
  Cloning method: Unknown
Terms and licenses: Academic/Nonprofit Terms; Industry Terms: Not Available to Industry
How to cite: pTL100 was a gift from Sophien Kamoun (Addgene plasmid # 168334 ; http://n2t.net/addgene:168334 ; RRID:Addgene_168334)
