[The description below was written by a language model from this plasmid's Addgene catalogue record and pLannotate feature annotations shown in this document.]
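Description:
pTL100 is a yeast two-hybrid "bait" plasmid built on the pGBKT7 backbone, carrying an insert recorded as Si514806411 from Setaria italica (foxtail millet). It is an E. coli–yeast shuttle vector. In bacteria it replicates from a high-copy ColE1/pUC-type origin and is selected with kanamycin through the Tn5 NeoR/KanR gene, driven here by the AmpR promoter. In Saccharomyces cerevisiae it is maintained episomally by the 2μ origin and selected by tryptophan prototrophy through the TRP1 marker and its own promoter. An f1 origin is also present, along with small remnant fragments (lacZα, lacI, rop, bom, ble and poly(A) signals) that are backbone leftovers rather than functional elements.

The expression cassette consists of the yeast ADH1 promoter driving the GAL4 DNA-binding domain, followed by a T7 promoter, the cloning region, and T7 and ADH1 terminators. The insert itself is not annotated in the feature table, but the unannotated interval of roughly 340 nt between the T7 promoter and T7 terminator is where a pGBKT7 insert would be expected, implying a small coding sequence fused in frame to the GAL4 DNA-binding domain. The record gives neither the cloning method nor the identity of the encoded protein. The internal T7 promoter allows in vitro transcription and translation of the insert without the GAL4 domain.

In a two-hybrid assay, this fusion is co-expressed with a GAL4 activation-domain "prey" construct, and interaction reconstitutes GAL4 activity to switch on reporter genes. The associated publication concerns a blast fungus effector and its host-target binding spectrum, which suggests pTL100 was used to test binding between a Setaria host protein and pathogen effectors.
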