Features (pLannotate 1.2.2; 23 found; start..end, strand, type, name):
     30..734     +  promoter       ADH1 promoter: S. cerevisiae ADH1; promoter for alcohol dehydrogenase 1
    762..1202    +  CDS            GAL4 DNA binding domain: DNA binding domain of the GAL4 transcriptional activator; Saccharomyces cerevisiae GAL4 (truncated)
   1213..1231    +  promoter       T7 promoter: promoter for bacteriophage T7 RNA polymerase
   1574..1621    +  terminator     T7 terminator: transcription terminator for bacteriophage T7 RNA polymerase
   1648..1835    +  terminator     ADH1 terminator: S. cerevisiae ADH1; transcription terminator for the S. cerevisiae alcohol dehydrogenase 1 (ADH1) gene
   1883..1899    -  protein_bind   lac operator: The lac repressor binds to the lac operator to inhibit transcription in E. coli. This inhibition can be relieved by adding lactose or isopropyl-β-D-thiogalactopyranoside (IPTG). lac repressor encoded by lacI
   1907..1937    -  promoter       lac promoter: promoter for the E. coli lac operon
   1952..1973    -  protein_bind   CAP binding site: CAP binding activates transcription in the presence of cAMP. E. coli catabolite activator protein
   1986..2078    -  CDS            lacI (fragment): lac repressor; lacI; The lac repressor binds to the lac operator to inhibit transcription in E. coli. This inhibition can be relieved by adding lactose or isopropyl-β-D-thiogalactopyranoside (IPTG).
   2261..2849    -  rep_origin     ori: high-copy-number ColE1/pMB1/pBR322/pUC origin of replication
   3071..3087    +  polyA_signal   bGH poly(A) signal (fragment): bovine growth hormone polyadenylation signal
   3178..3225    -  polyA_signal   HSV TK poly(A) signal: herpes simplex virus thymidine kinase polyadenylation signal (Cole and Stacy, 1985)
   3284..3436    -  CDS            ble (fragment): BLE_KLEPN - Experimental evidence at protein level: Swiss-Prot protein existence level 1. Binding protein with a strong affinity to the bleomycin family of antibiotics. Binds to CL990; an antimitotic-antibiotic compound. From Klebsiella pneumoniae.
   3457..4251    -  CDS            NeoR/KanR: aminoglycoside phosphotransferase from Tn5; aph(3')-II (or nptII); confers resistance to neomycin, kanamycin, and G418 (Geneticin®)
   4252..4356    -  promoter       AmpR promoter: bla
   4383..5725    -  rep_origin     2μ ori: yeast 2μ plasmid origin of replication
   5793..5828    +  CDS            rop (fragment): Rop protein, which maintains plasmids at low copy number; rop
   5930..5979    +  misc_feature   bom (fragment): basis of mobility region from pBR322
   6118..6265    +  promoter       TRP1 promoter: S. cerevisiae TRP1
   6266..6940    +  CDS            TRP1: phosphoribosylanthranilate isomerase, required for tryptophan biosynthesis; S. cerevisiae TRP1; yeast auxotrophic marker
   6991..7042    +  misc_feature   bom (fragment): basis of mobility region from pBR322
   7070..7498    -  rep_origin     f1 ori (sequence partly withheld): f1 bacteriophage origin of replication; arrow indicates direction of (+) strand synthesis
   7502..29      -  CDS            lacZα (fragment) (across the origin): LacZα fragment of β-galactosidase; lacZ fragment
>Addgene plasmid #168334 | pTL100 | addgene full sequence | sequence record 349017 | Addgene NGS Result
CGGTGCGGGCCTCTTCGCTATTACGCCAGATCCTTTTGTTGTTTCCGGGTGTACAATATGGACTTCCTCT
TTTCTGGCAACCAAACCCATACATCGGGATTCCTATAATACCTTCGTTGGTCTCCCTAACATGTAGGTGG
CGGAGGGGAGATATACAATAGAACAGATACCAGACAAGACATAATGGGCTAAACAAGACTACACCAATTA
CACTGCCTCATTGATGGTGGTACATAACGAACTAATACTGTAGCCCTAGACTTGATAGCCATCATCATAT
CGAAGTTTCACTACCCTTTTTCCATTTGCCATCTATTGAAGTAATAATAGGCGCATGCAACTTCTTTTCT
TTTTTTTTCTTTTCTCTCTCCCCCGTTGTTGTCTCACCATATCCGCAATGACAAAAAAATGATGGAAGAC
ACTAAAGGAAAAAATTAACGACAAAGACAGCACCAACAGATGTCGTTGTTCCAGAGCTGATGAGGGGTAT
CTCGAAGCACACGAAACTTTTTCCTTCCTTCATTCACGCACACTACTCTCTAATGAGCAACGGTATACGG
CCTTCCTTCCAGTTACTTGAATTTGAAATAAAAAAAAGTTTGCTGTCTTGCTATCAAGTATAAATAGACC
TGCAATTATTAATCTTTTGTTTCCTCGTCATTGTTCTCGTTCCCTTTCTTCCTTGTTTCTTTTTCTGCAC
AATATTTCAAGCTATACCAAGCATACAATCAACTCCAAGCTTGAAGCAAGCCTCCTGAAAGATGAAGCTA
CTGTCTTCTATCGAACAAGCATGCGATATTTGCCGACTTAAAAAGCTCAAGTGCTCCAAAGAAAAACCGA
AGTGCGCCAAGTGTCTGAAGAACAACTGGGAGTGTCGCTACTCTCCCAAAACCAAAAGGTCTCCGCTGAC
TAGGGCACATCTGACAGAAGTGGAATCAAGGCTAGAAAGACTGGAACAGCTATTTCTACTGATTTTTCCT
CGAGAAGACCTTGACATGATTTTGAAAATGGATTCTTTACAGGATATAAAAGCATTGTTAACAGGATTAT
TTGTACAAGATAATGTGAATAAAGATGCCGTCACAGATAGATTGGCTTCAGTGGAGACTGATATGCCTCT
AACATTGAGACAGCATAGAATAAGTGCGACATCATCATCGGAAGAGAGTAGTAACAAAGGTCAAAGACAG
TTGACTGTATCGCCGGAATTTGTAATACGACTCACTATAGGGCGAGCCGCCATCATGGAGGAGCAGAAGC
TGATCTCAGAGGAGGACCTGCATATGGCCATGGAGGCCGAATTCAAAGTGAAAATTGTGATCCAGGTGAC
CATGCCGGATGCACGTAGCCGCAGCCGTGCCATGGAAGTGGCCGCAAAAGCCAATGGCGTGAGCACCATC
GAAATCACCGGCGACCTGAAAGATCGTCTGGAAGTGGTGGGCGAAGGCATCGATATCATCTGCCTGGTGA
TGTGCCTGCGCAAAAAACTGTGCCATGCCGAAATCCTGCAGGTGGCCGAAGTGAAACCGGAAGAGAAAAA
ATAAGGATCCGTCGACCTGCAGCGGCCGCATAACTAGCATAACCCCTTGGGGCCTCTAAACGGGTCTTGA
GGGGTTTTTTGCGCGCTTGCAGCCAAGCTAATTCCGGGCGAATTTCTTATGATTTATGATTTTTATTATT
AAATAAGTTATAAAAAAAATAAGTGTATACAAATTTTAAAGTGACTCTTAGGTTTTAAAACGAAAATTCT
TATTCTTGAGTAACTCTTTCCTGTAGGTCAGGTTGCTTTCTCAGGTATAGCATGAGGTCGCTCTTATTGA
CCACACCTCTACCGGCATGCAAGCTTGGCGTAATCATGGTCATAGCTGTTTCCTGTGTGAAATTGTTATC
CGCTCACAATTCCACACAACATACGAGCCGGAAGCATAAAGTGTAAAGCCTGGGGTGCCTAATGAGTGAG
CTAACTCACATTAATTGCGTTGCGCTCACTGCCCGCTTTCCAGTCGGGAAACCTGTCGTGCCAGCTGCAT
TAATGAATCGGCCAACGCGCGGGGAGAGGCGGTTTGCGTATTGGGCGCTCTTCCGCTTCCTCGCTCACTG
ACTCGCTGCGCTCGGTCGTTCGGCTGCGGCGAGCGGTATCAGCTCACTCAAAGGCGGTAATACGGTTATC
CACAGAATCAGGGGATAACGCAGGAAAGAACATGTGAGCAAAAGGCCAGCAAAAGGCCAGGAACCGTAAA
AAGGCCGCGTTGCTGGCGTTTTTCCATAGGCTCCGCCCCCCTGACGAGCATCACAAAAATCGACGCTCAA
GTCAGAGGTGGCGAAACCCGACAGGACTATAAAGATACCAGGCGTTTCCCCCTGGAAGCTCCCTCGTGCG
CTCTCCTGTTCCGACCCTGCCGCTTACCGGATACCTGTCCGCCTTTCTCCCTTCGGGAAGCGTGGCGCTT
TCTCATAGCTCACGCTGTAGGTATCTCAGTTCGGTGTAGGTCGTTCGCTCCAAGCTGGGCTGTGTGCACG
AACCCCCCGTTCAGCCCGACCGCTGCGCCTTATCCGGTAACTATCGTCTTGAGTCCAACCCGGTAAGACA
CGACTTATCGCCACTGGCAGCAGCCACTGGTAACAGGATTAGCAGAGCGAGGTATGTAGGCGGTGCTACA
GAGTTCTTGAAGTGGTGGCCTAACTACGGCTACACTAGAAGAACAGTATTTGGTATCTGCGCTCTGCTGA
AGCCAGTTACCTTCGGAAAAAGAGTTGGTAGCTCTTGATCCGGCAAACAAACCACCGCTGGTAGCGGTGG
TTTTTTTGTTTGCAAGCAGCAGATTACGCGCAGAAAAAAAGGATCTCAAGAAGATCCTTTGATCTTTTCT
ACGGGGTCTGACGCTCAGTGGAACGAAAACTCACGTTAAGGGATTTTGGTCATGAGATTATCAAAAAGGA
TCTTCACCTAGATCCTTTTAAATTAAAAATGAAGTTTTAAATCAATCTAAAGTATATATGAGTAACCTGA
GGCTATGGCAGGGCCTGCCGCCCCGACGTTGGCTGCGAGCCCTGGGCCTTCACCCGAACTTGGGGGGTGG
GGTGGGGAAAAGGAAGAAACGCGGGCGTATTGGCCCCAATGGGGTCTCGGTGGGGTATCGACAGAGTGCC
AGCCCTGGGACCGAACCCCGCGTTTATGAACAAACGACCCAACACCGTGCGTTTTATTCTGTCTTTTTAT
TGCCGTCATAGCGCGGGTTCCTTCCGGTATTGTCTCCTTCCGTGTTTCAGTTAGCCTCCCCCTAGGGTGG
GCGAAGAACTCCAGCATGAGATCCCCGCGCTGGAGGATCATCCAGCCGGCGTCCCGGAAAACGATTCCGA
AGCCCAACCTTTCATAGAAGGCGGCGGTGGAATCGAAATCTCGTGATGGCAGGTTGGGCGTCGCTTGGTC
GGTCATTTCGAACCCCAGAGTCCCGCTCAGAAGAACTCGTCAAGAAGGCGATAGAAGGCGATGCGCTGCG
AATCGGGAGCGGCGATACCGTAAAGCACGAGGAAGCGGTCAGCCCATTCGCCGCCAAGCTCTTCAGCAAT
ATCACGGGTAGCCAACGCTATGTCCTGATAGCGGTCCGCCACACCCAGCCGGCCACAGTCGATGAATCCA
GAAAAGCGGCCATTTTCCACCATGATATTCGGCAAGCAGGCATCGCCATGAGTCACGACGAGATCCTCGC
CGTCGGGCATGCTCGCCTTGAGCCTGGCGAACAGTTCGGCTGGCGCGAGCCCCTGATGCTCTTCGTCCAG
ATCATCCTGATCGACAAGACCGGCTTCCATCCGAGTACGTGCTCGCTCGATGCGATGTTTCGCTTGGTGG
TCGAATGGGCAGGTAGCCGGATCAAGCGTATGCAGCCGCCGCATTGCATCAGCCATGATGGATACTTTCT
CGGCAGGAGCAAGGTGAGATGACAGGAGATCCTGCCCCGGCACTTCGCCCAATAGCAGCCAGTCCCTTCC
CGCTTCAGTGACAACGTCGAGCACAGCTGCGCAAGGAACGCCCGTCGTGGCCAGCCACGATAGCCGCGCT
GCCTCGTCTTGCAGTTCATTCAGGGCACCGGACAGGTCGGTCTTGACAAAAAGAACCGGGCGCCCCTGCG
CTGACAGCCGGAACACGGCGGCATCAGAGCAGCCGATTGTCTGTTGTGCCCAGTCATAGCCGAATAGCCT
CTCCACCCAAGCGGCCGGAGAACCTGCGTGCAATCCATCTTGTTCAATCATACTCTTCCTTTTTCAATAT
TATTGAAGCATTTATCAGGGTTATTGTCTCATGAGCGGATACATATTTGAATGTATTTAGAAAAATAAAC
AAATAGGGGTTCCGCGCACATTTCCCCGAAAAGTGCCACCTGAACGAAGCATCTGTGCTTCATTTTGTAG
AACAAAAATGCAACGCGAGAGCGCTAATTTTTCAAACAAAGAATCTGAGCTGCATTTTTACAGAACAGAA
ATGCAACGCGAAAGCGCTATTTTACCAACGAAGAATCTGTGCTTCATTTTTGTAAAACAAAAATGCAACG
CGAGAGCGCTAATTTTTCAAACAAAGAATCTGAGCTGCATTTTTACAGAACAGAAATGCAACGCGAGAGC
GCTATTTTACCAACAAAGAATCTATACTTCTTTTTTGTTCTACAAAAATGCATCCCGAGAGCGCTATTTT
TCTAACAAAGCATCTTAGATTACTTTTTTTCTCCTTTGTGCGCTCTATAATGCAGTCTCTTGATAACTTT
TTGCACTGTAGGTCCGTTAAGGTTAGAAGAAGGCTACTTTGGTGTCTATTTTCTCTTCCATAAAAAAAGC
CTGACTCCACTTCCCGCGTTTACTGATTACTAGCGAAGCTGCGGGTGCATTTTTTCAAGATAAAGGCATC
CCCGATTATATTCTATACCGATGTGGATTGCGCATACTTTGTGAACAGAAAGTGATAGCGTTGATGATTC
TTCATTGGTCAGAAAATTATGAACGGTTTCTTCTATTTTGTCTCTATATACTACGTATAGGAAATGTTTA
CATTTTCGTATTGTTTTCGATTCACTCTATGAATAGTTCTTACTACAATTTTTTTGTCTAAAGAGTAATA
CTAGAGATAAACATAAAAAATGTAGAGGTCGAGTTTAGATGCAAGTTCAAGGAGCGAAAGGTGGATGGGT
AGGTTATATAGGGATATAGCACAGAGATATATAGCAAAGAGATACTTTTGAGCAATGTTTGTGGAAGCGG
TATTCGCAATATTTTAGTAGCTCGTTACAGTCCGGTGCGTTTTTGGTTTTTTGAAAGTGCGTCTTCAGAG
CGCTTTTGGTTTTCAAAAGCGCTCTGAAGTTCCTATACTTTCTAGAGAATAGGAACTTCGGAATAGGAAC
TTCAAAGCGTTTCCGAAAACGAGCGCTTCCGAAAATGCAACGCGAGCTGCGCACATACAGCTCACTGTTC
ACGTCGCACCTATATCTGCGTGTTGCCTGTATATATATATACATGAGAAGAACGGCATAGTGCGTGTTTA
TGCTTAAATGCGTACTTATATGCGTCTATTTATGTAGGATGAAAGGTAGTCTAGTACCTCCTGTGATATT
ATCCCATTCCATGCGGGGTATCGTATGCTTCCTTCAGCACTACCCTTTAGCTGTTCTATATGCTGCCACT
CCTCAATTGGATTAGTCTCATCCTTCAATGCTATCATTTCCTTTGATATTGGATCATACTAAGAAACCAT
TATTATCATGACATTAACCTATAAAAATAGGCGTATCACGAGGCCCTTTCGTCTCGCGCGTTTCGGTGAT
GACGGTGAAAACCTCTGACACATGCAGCTCCCGGAGACGGTCACAGCTTGTCTGTAAGCGGATGCCGGGA
GCAGACAAGCCCGTCAGGGCGCGTCAGCGGGTGTTGGCGGGTGTCGGGGCTGGCTTAACTATGCGGCATC
AGAGCAGATTGTACTGAGAGTGCACCATAGATCAACGACATTACTATATATATAATATAGGAAGCATTTA
ATAGAACAGCATCGTAATATATGTGTACTTTGCAGTTATGACGCCAGATGGCAGTAGTGGAAGATATTCT
TTATTGAAAAATAGCTTGTCACCTTACGTACAATCTTGATCCGGAGCTTTTCTTTTTTTGCCGATTAAGA
ATTAATTCGGTCGAAAAAAGAAAAGGAGAGGGCCAAGAGGGAGGGCATTGGTGACTATTGAGCACGTGAG
TATACGTGATTAAGCACACAAAGGCAGCTTGGAGTATGTCTGTTATTAATTTCACAGGTAGTTCTGGTCC
ATTGGTGAAAGTTTGCGGCTTGCAGAGCACAGAGGCCGCAGAATGTGCTCTAGATTCCGATGCTGACTTG
CTGGGTATTATATGTGTGCCCAATAGAAAGAGAACAATTGACCCGGTTATTGCAAGGAAAATTTCAAGTC
TTGTAAAAGCATATAAAAATAGTTCAGGCACTCCGAAATACTTGGTTGGCGTGTTTCGTAATCAACCTAA
GGAGGATGTTTTGGCTCTGGTCAATGATTACGGCATTGATATCGTCCAACTGCATGGAGATGAGTCGTGG
CAAGAATACCAAGAGTTCCTCGGTTTGCCAGTTATTAAAAGACTCGTATTTCCAAAAGACTGCAACATAC
TACTCAGTGCAGCTTCACAGAAACCTCATTCGTTTATTCCCTTGTTTGATTCAGAAGCAGGTGGGACAGG
TGAACTTTTGGATTGGAACTCGATTTCTGACTGGGTTGGAAGGCAAGAGAGCCCCGAAAGCTTACATTTT
ATGTTAGCTGGTGGACTGACGCCAGAAAATGTTGGTGATGCGCTTAGATTAAATGGCGTTATTGGTGTTG
ATGTAAGCGGAGGTGTGGAGACAAATGGTGTAAAAGACTCTAACAAAATAGCAAATTTCGTCAAAAATGC
TAAGAAATAGGTTATTACTGAGTAGTATTTATTTAAGTATTGTTTGTGCACTTGCCGATCTATGCGGTGT
GAAATACCGCACAGATGCGTAAGGAGAAAATACCGCATCAGGAAATTGTAAGCGTTAATATTTTGTTAAA
ATTCGCGTTAAATTTTTGTTAAATCAGCTCATTTTTTAACCAATAGGCCGAAATCGGCAAAATCCCTTAT
AAATCAAAAGAATAGACCGAGATAGGGT
[37 nt withheld, positions 7169-7205]
AAAGAACGTGGACTCCAACGTCAAAGG
[49 nt withheld, positions 7233-7281]
T
[91 nt withheld, positions 7283-7373]
G
[124 nt withheld, positions 7375-7498]
CCATTCGCCATTCAGGCTGCGCAACTGTTGGGAAGGGCGAT
