>Addgene plasmid #168334 | pTL100 | depositor partial sequence | sequence record 326434 | insert
GAATTCAAAGTGAAAATTGTGATCCAGGTGACCATGCCGGATGCACGTAGCCGCAGCCGTGCCATGGAAG
TGGCCGCAAAAGCCAATGGCGTGAGCACCATCGAAATCACCGGCGACCTGAAAGATCGTCTGGAAGTGGT
GGGCGAAGGCATCGATATCATCTGCCTGGTGATGTGCCTGCGCAAAAAACTGTGCCATGCCGAAATCCTG
CAGGTGGCCGAAGTGAAACCGGAAGAGAAAAAATAAGGATCC
